>Addgene plasmid #106037 | Opto-GPR85 | addgene full sequence | sequence record 209658 | Addgene NGS Result
CGATGTACGGGCCAGATATACGCGTTGACATTGATTATTGACTAGTTATTAATAGTAATCAATTACGGGG
TCATTAGTTCATAGCCCATATATGGAGTTCCGCGTTACATAACTTACGGTAAATGGCCCGCCTGGCTGAC
CGCCCAACGACCCCCGCCCATTGACGTCAATAATGACGTATGTTCCCATAGTAACGCCAATAGGGACTTT
CCATTGACGTCAATGGGTGGAGTATTTACGGTAAACTGCCCACTTGGCAGTACATCAAGTGTATCATATG
CCAAGTACGCCCCCTATTGACGTCAATGACGGTAAATGGCCCGCCTGGCATTATGCCCAGTACATGACCT
TATGGGACTTTCCTACTTGGCAGTACATCTACGTATTAGTCATCGCTATTACCATGGTGATGCGGTTTTG
GCAGTACATCAATGGGCGTGGATAGCGGTTTGACTCACGGGGATTTCCAAGTCTCCACCCCATTGACGTC
AATGGGAGTTTGTTTTGGCACCAAAATCAACGGGACTTTCCAAAATGTCGTAACAACTCCGCCCCATTGA
CGCAAATGGGCGGTAGGCGTGTACGGTGGGAGGTCTATATAAGCAGAGCTCTCTGGCTAACTAGAGAACC
CACTGCTTACTGGCTTATCGAAATTAATACGACTCACTATAGGGAGACACAAGCTGGCTAGCGTTTAAAC
GGGCCCTCTAGACTCGAGCACCATGAAAACGATCATCGCCCTGAGCTACATCTTCTGCCTGGTATTCGCC
ATGTACACCGATATAGAGATGAACAGGCTGGGAAAGGATAGCCTCATGAACGGGACCGAGGGCCCAAACT
TCTACGTGCCTTTCTCCAACAAGACGGGCGTGGTGCGCAGCCCCTTCGAGGCCCCGCAGTACTACCTGGC
GGAGCCATGGCAGTTCTCCATGCTGGCCGCCTACATGTTCCTGCTGATCATGCTTGGCTTCCCCATCAAC
TTCCTCACGCTGTACGTCCTAGTGAAAGATAAGACCTTGCATAGAGCACTCAACTACATCCTGCTCAACC
TGGCCGTGGCCGACCTCTTCATGGTGTTCGGGGGCTTCACCACCACCCTCTACACCTCTCTGCACGGGTA
CTTCGTCTTTGGGCCCACGGGCTGCAACCTGGAGGGCTTCTTTGCCACCTTGGGCGGTGAAATTGCACTG
TGGTCCTTGGTGGTCCTGGCCATCGAGCGGTACGTGGTGGTGGCCCATCACCGCTTCTATACAAAGAGGC
TGACCTTTTGGACGGCCATCATGGGCGTCGCCTTCACCTGGGTCATGGCTCTGGCCTGTGCCGCGCCCCC
CCTCGTCGGCTGGTCCAGGTACATCCCGGAGGGCATGCAGTGCTCGTGCGGGATTGACTACTACACGCCC
CACGAGGAAACCAACAATGAGTCGTTCGTCATCTACATGTTCGTGGTCCACTTCATCATCCCCCTGATTG
TCATATTCTTCTGCTACGGACACGATCGAAGAAAAATGAAGCCAGTCCAGTTTGTAGCAGCAGTCAGCCA
GAACTGGACTTTTCATGGTCCTGGAGCCAGTGGCCAGGCAGCTGCCAATTGGCTAGCAGGATTTGGAAGG
GGTCCCACACCACCCACCTTGCTGGGCATCAGGCAAAATGCAAACACCACAGGCAGAAGAAGGCTATTGG
TCTTAGACGAGTTCAAAATGGAGAAAAGAATCAGCCGCATGGTGATCATCATGGTCATCGCTTTCCTAAT
CTGCTGGCTGCCCTACGCTGGGGTGGCGTTCTACATCTTCACCCATCAGGGCTCTGACTTTGGCCCCATC
TTCATGACCATCCCGGCTTTCTTTGCCAAGACTTCTGCCGTCTACAACCCCGTCATCTACATCATGATGA
ACAAGCAGTTCCGCCGCTGTTTCAGCACAACCCTTCTTTACTGCAGAAAATCCAGGTTACCAAGGGAACC
TTACTGTGTTATAACAGAAACCAGCCAAGTGGCGCCTGCCTAAGAATTCCACCACACTGGACTAGTGGAT
CCGAGCTCGGTACCAAGCTTAAGTTTAAACCGCTGATCAGCCTCGACTGTGCCTTCTAGTTGCCAGCCAT
CTGTTGTTTGCCCCTCCCCCGTGCCTTCCTTGACCCTGGAAGGTGCCACTCCCACTGTCCTTTCCTAATA
AAATGAGGAAATTGCATCGCATTGTCTGAGTAGGTGTCATTCTATTCTGGGGGGTGGGGTGGGGCAGGAC
AGCAAGGGGGAGGATTGGGAAGAGAATAGCAGGCATGCTGGGGATGCGGTGGGCTCTATGGCTTCTGAGG
CGGAAAGAACCAGCTGGGGCTCTAGGGGGTATCCCC
[124 nt withheld, positions 2347-2470]
C
[91 nt withheld, positions 2472-2562]
A
[49 nt withheld, positions 2564-2612]
CCTTTGACGTTGGAGTCCACGTTCTTT
[37 nt withheld, positions 2640-2676]
ACCCTATCTCGGTCTATTCTTTTGATTTATAAGGGATTTTGCCGATTTCGGCCTATTGGTTAAAAAATGA
GCTGATTTAACAAAAATTTAACGCGAATTAATTCTGTGGAATGTGTGTCAGTTAGGGTGTGGAAAGTCCC
CAGGCTCCCCAGCAGGCAGAAGTATGCAAAGCATGCATCTCAATTAGTCAGCAACCAGGTGTGGAAAGTC
CCCAGGCTCCCCAGCAGGCAGAAGTATGCAAAGCATGCATCTCAATTAGTCAGCAACCATAGTCCCGCCC
CTAACTCCGCCCATCCCGCCCCTAACTCCGCCCAGTTCCGCCCATTCTCCGCCCCATGGCTGACTAATTT
TTTTTATTTATGCAGAGGCCGAGGCCGCCTCTGCCTCTGAGCTATTCCAGAAGTAGTGAGGAGGCTTTTT
TGGAGGCCTAGGCTTTTGCAAAAAGCTCCCGGGAGCTTGTATATCCATTTTCGGATCTGATCAAGAGACA
GGATGAGGATCGTTTCGCATGATTGAACAAGATGGATTGCACGCAGGTTCTCCGGCCGCTTGGGTGGAGA
GGCTATTCGGCTATGACTGGGCACAACAGACAATCGGCTGCTCTGATGCCGCCGTGTTCCGGCTGTCAGC
GCAGGGGCGCCCGGTTCTTTTTGTCAAGACCGACCTGTCCGGTGCCCTGAATGAACTGCAGGACGAGGCA
GCGCGGCTATCGTGGCTGGCCACGACGGGCGTTCCTTGCGCAGCTGTGCTCGACGTTGTCACTGAAGCGG
GAAGGGACTGGCTGCTATTGGGCGAAGTGCCGGGGCAGGATCTCCTGTCATCTCACCTTGCTCCTGCCGA
GAAAGTATCCATCATGGCTGATGCAATGCGGCGGCTGCATACGCTTGATCCGGCTACCTGCCCATTCGAC
CACCAAGCGAAACATCGCATCGAGCGAGCACGTACTCGGATGGAAGCCGGTCTTGTCGATCAGGATGATC
TGGACGAAGAACATCAGGGGCTCGCGCCAGCCGAACTGTTCGCCAGGCTCAAGGCGCGCATGCCCGACGG
CGAGGATCTCGTCGTGACCCATGGCGATGCCTGCTTGCCGAATATCATGGTGGAAAATGGCCGCTTTTCT
GGATTCATCGACTGTGGCCGGCTGGGTGTGGCGGACCGCTATCAGGACATAGCGTTGGCTACCCGTGATA
TTGCTGAAGAACTTGGCGGCGAATGGGCTGACCGCTTCCTCGTGCTTTACGGTATCGCCGCTCCCGATTC
GCAGCGCATCGCCTTCTATCGCCTTCTTGACGAGTTCTTCTGAGCGGGACTCTGGGGTTCGAAATGACCG
ACCAAGCGACGCCCAACCTGCCATCACGAGATTTCGATTCCACCGCCGCCTTCTATGAAAGGTTGGGCTT
CGGAATCGTTTTCCGGGACGCCGGCTGGATGATCCTCCAGCGCGGGGATCTCATGCTGGAGTTCTTCGCC
CACCCCAACTTGTTTATTGCAGCTTATAATGGTTACAAATAAAGCAATAGCATCACAAATTTCACAAATA
AAGCATTTTTTTCACTGCATTCTAGTTGTGGTTTGTCCAAACTCATCAATGTATCTTATCATGTCTGTAT
ACCGTCGACCTCTAGCTAGAGCTTGGCGTAATCATGGTCATAGCTGTTTCCTGTGTGAAATTGTTATCCG
CTCACAATTCCACACAACATACGAGCCGGAAGCATAAAGTGTAAAGCCTGGGGTGCCTAATGAGTGAGCT
AACTCACATTAATTGCGTTGCGCTCACTGCCCGCTTTCCAGTCGGGAAACCTGTCGTGCCAGCTGCATTA
ATGAATCGGCCAACGCGCGGGGAGAGGCGGTTTGCGTATTGGGCGCTCTTGCGCTTCCTCGCTCACTGAC
TCGCTGCGCTCGGTCGTTCGGCTGCGGCGAGCGGTATCAGCTCACTCAAAGGCGGTAATACGGTTATCCA
CAGAATCAGGGGATAACGCAGGAAAGAACATGTGAGCAAAAGGCCAGCAAAAGGCCAGGAACCGTAAAAA
GGCCGCGTTGCTGGCGTTTTTCCATAGGCTCCGCCCCCCTGACGAGCATCACAAAAATCGACGCTCAAGT
CAGAGGTGGCGAAACCCGACAGGACTATAAAGATACCAGGCGTTTCCCCCTGGAAGCTCCCTCGTGCGCT
CTCCTGTTCCGACCCTGCCGCTTACCGGATACCTGTCCGCCTTTCTCCCTTCGGGAAGCGTGGCGCTTTC
TCATAGCTCACGCTGTAGGTATCTCAGTTCGGTGTAGGTCGTTCGCTCCAAGCTGGGCTGTGTGCACGAA
CCCCCCGTTCAGCCCGACCGCTGCGCCTTATCCGGTAACTATCGTCTTGAGTCCAACCCGGTAAGACACG
ACTTATCGCCACTGGCAGCAGCCACTGGTAACAGGATTAGCAGAGCGAGGTATGTAGGCGGTGCTACAGA
GTTCTTGAAGTGGTGGCCTAACTACGGCTACACTAGAAGAACAGTATTTGGTATCTGCGCTCTGCTGAAG
CCAGTTACCTTCGGAAAAAGAGTTGGTAGCTCTTGATCCGGCAAACAAACCACCGCTGGTAGCGGTGGTT
TTTTTGTTTGCAAGCAGCAGATTACGCGCAGAAAAAAAGGATCTCAAGAAGATCCTTTGATCTTTTCTAC
GGGGTCTGACGCTCAGTGGAACGAAAACTCACGTTAAGGGATTTTGGTCATGAGATTATCAAAAAGGATC
TTCACCTAGATCCTTTTAAATTAAAAATGAAGTTTTAAATCAATCTAAAGTATATATGAGTAAACTTGGT
CTGACAGTTACCAATGCTTAATCAGTGAGGCACCTATCTCAGCGATCTGTCTATTTCGTTCATCCATAGT
TGCCTGACTCCCCGTCGTGTAGATAACTACGATACGGGAGGGCTTACCATCTGGCCCCAGTGCTGCAATG
ATACCGCGGGACCCACGCTCACCGGCTCCAGATTTATCAGCAATAAACCAGCCAGCCGGAAGGGCCGAGC
GCAGAAGTGGTCCTGCAACTTTATCCGCCTCCATCCAGTCTATTAATTGTTGCCGGGAAGCTAGAGTAAG
TAGTTCGCCAGTTAATAGTTTGCGCAACGTTGTTGCCATTGCTACAGGCATCGTGGTGTCACGCTCGTCG
TTTGGTATGGCTTCATTCAGCTCCGGTTCCCAACGATCAAGGCGAGTTACATGATCCCCCATGTTGTGCA
AAAAAGCGGTTAGCTCCTTCGGTCCTCCGATCGTTGTCAGAAGTAAGTTGGCCGCAGTGTTATCACTCAT
GGTTATGGCAGCACTGCATAATTCTCTTACTGTCATGCCATCCGTAAGATGCTTTTCTGTGACTGGTGAG
TACTCAACCAAGTCATTCTGAGAATAGTGTATGCGGCGACCGAGTTGCTCTTGCCCGGCGTCAATACGGG
ATAATACCGCGCCACATAGCAGAACTTTAAAAGTGCTCATCATTGGAAAACGTTCTTCGGGGCGAAAACT
CTCAAGGATCTTACCACTGTTGAGATCCAGTTCGATGTAACCCACTCGTGCACCCAACTGATCTTCAGCA
TCTTTTACTTTCACCAGCGTTTCTGGGTGAGCAAAAACAGGAAGGCAAAATGCCGCAAAAAAGGGAATAA
GGGCGACACGGAAATGTTGAATACTCATACTCTTCCTTTTTCAATATTATTGAAGCATTTATCAGGGTTA
TTGTCTCATGAGCGGATACATATTTGAATGTATTTAGAAAAATAAACAAATAGGGGTTCCGCGCACATTT
CCCCGAAAAGTGCCACCTGACGTCGACGGATCGGGAGATCTCCCGATCCCCTATGGTGCACTCTCAGTAC
AATCTGCTCTGATGCCGCATAGTTAAGCCAGTATCTGCTCCCTGCTTGTGTGTTGGAGGTCGCTGAGTAG
TGCGCGAGCAAAATTTAAGCTACAACAAGGCAAGGCTTGACCGACAATTGCATGAAGAATCTGCTTAGGG
TTAGGCGTTTTGCGCTGCTTCG
Features (pLannotate 1.2.2; 21 found; start..end, strand, type, name):
     27..406     +  enhancer       CMV enhancer: human cytomegalovirus immediate early enhancer
    407..610     +  promoter       CMV promoter: human cytomegalovirus (CMV) immediate early promoter
    606..639     +  LTR            5' LTR (truncated) (fragment): truncated 5' long terminal repeat (LTR) from HIV-1
    655..673     +  promoter       T7 promoter: promoter for bacteriophage T7 RNA polymerase
    816..2000    +  CDS            RHO: OPSD_BOVIN - Experimental evidence at protein level: Swiss-Prot protein existence level 1. Photoreceptor required for image-forming vision at low light intensity. Required for photoreceptor cell viability after birth (By similarity). Light-induced isomerization of 11-cis to all-trans retinal triggers a conformational change that activates signaling via G- proteins (PubMed:10926528, PubMed:12044163, PubMed:11972040, PubMed:16908857, PubMed:16586416, PubMed:17060607, PubMed:17449675, PubMed:18818650, PubMed:21389983, PubMed:22198838, PubMed:23579341, PubMed:25205354, PubMed:27458239). Subsequent
    831..869     +  CDS            opsin tag: segment of bovine rhodopsin containing a signal for N-linked glycosylation (Favaloro et al., 2008) The asparagine in the NKT tripeptide will be glycosylated if this sequence is exposed to the ER lumen.
   2077..2188    +  polyA_signal   bGH poly(A) signal: bovine growth hormone polyadenylation signal
   2305..2326    +  promoter       SV40 promoter (fragment): SV40 enhancer and early promoter
   2347..2775    +  rep_origin     f1 ori (sequence partly withheld): f1 bacteriophage origin of replication; arrow indicates direction of (+) strand synthesis
   2789..3118    +  promoter       SV40 promoter: SV40 enhancer and early promoter
   3185..3976    +  CDS            neo: KKA2_KLEPN - Also known as kan, nptII. Experimental evidence at protein level: Swiss-Prot protein existence level 1. Resistance to kanamycin, neomycin, paromomycin, ribostamycin, butirosin and gentamicin B. From Klebsiella pneumoniae.
   4000..4158    +  CDS            ble (fragment): BLE_KLEPN - Experimental evidence at protein level: Swiss-Prot protein existence level 1. Binding protein with a strong affinity to the bleomycin family of antibiotics. Binds to CL990; an antimitotic-antibiotic compound. From Klebsiella pneumoniae.
   4153..4274    +  polyA_signal   SV40 poly(A) signal: SV40 polyadenylation signal
   4347..4363    -  protein_bind   lac operator: The lac repressor binds to the lac operator to inhibit transcription in E. coli. This inhibition can be relieved by adding lactose or isopropyl-β-D-thiogalactopyranoside (IPTG). lac repressor encoded by lacI
   4371..4401    -  promoter       lac promoter: promoter for the E. coli lac operon
   4416..4437    -  protein_bind   CAP binding site: CAP binding activates transcription in the presence of cAMP. E. coli catabolite activator protein
   4450..4542    -  CDS            lacI (fragment): lac repressor; lacI; The lac repressor binds to the lac operator to inhibit transcription in E. coli. This inhibition can be relieved by adding lactose or isopropyl-β-D-thiogalactopyranoside (IPTG).
   4725..5313    -  rep_origin     ori: high-copy-number ColE1/pMB1/pBR322/pUC origin of replication
   5484..6344    -  CDS            AmpR: β-lactamase; bla; confers resistance to ampicillin, carbenicillin, and related antibiotics
   6345..6449    -  promoter       AmpR promoter: bla
   6508..6560    -  misc_feature   bom (fragment): basis of mobility region from pBR322
