[The description below was written by a language model from this plasmid's Addgene catalogue record and pLannotate feature annotations shown in this document.]
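Description:
Opto-GPR85 is a mammalian expression plasmid built on the Invitrogen pcDNA3.1(-) backbone, about 6.7 kb in the sequenced record. It is maintained in E. coli as a high-copy plasmid through a ColE1/pUC-type origin with ampicillin selection (AmpR under its own bla promoter), and it also carries an f1 phage origin. For mammalian cells, an SV40 early promoter drives a neomycin phosphotransferase gene followed by an SV40 polyadenylation signal, so stable transfectants can be selected with G418. Several small annotated fragments (a short HIV-1 LTR match, ble, lacI and bom fragments, and lac promoter/operator elements) look like backbone remnants or similarity hits rather than functional parts of the design.

The payload is a roughly 1.3 kb chimeric G-protein coupled receptor that combines bovine rhodopsin with the human orphan Class A receptor GPR85 (also called SREB2). It is expressed from the CMV immediate early enhancer and promoter and terminated by the bGH poly(A) signal; a T7 promoter lies upstream of the insert. The automated annotation labels the whole open reading frame as bovine rhodopsin, including the N-terminal rhodopsin segment with an N-linked glycosylation signal, and does not separately mark the GPR85-derived portions; the record does not state which receptor segments come from which parent. The catalogue lists an N-terminal VSV-G epitope and a C-terminal rhodopsin 1D4 epitope for detection. The associated work concerns optical functionalization of human orphan GPCRs, so the chimera is intended to place GPR85-type signaling under light control in transfected cells. The depositor notes that the insert was assembled in two steps and that the flanking sites cannot be used for subcloning.
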