Addgene plasmid #106037: Opto-GPR85
Purpose: Expression of a chimeric G-protein coupled receptor (Rhodopsin-GPR85; Opto-GPR85; D3)
Depositing lab: Harald Janovjak. Depositing organization: Institute of Science and Technology Austria (I.S.T. Austria). Publication: Optical functionalization of human Class A orphan G-protein-coupled receptors. Morri M, Sanchez-Romero I, Tichy AM, Kainrath S, Gerrard EJ, Hirschfeld PP, Schwarz J, Janovjak H. Nat Commun. 2018 May 16;9(1):1950. doi: 10.1038/s41467-018-04342-1. PubMed 29769519.
Backbone
  Vector backbone: pcDNA3.1-
  Backbone manufacturer: Invitrogen
  Backbone size w/o insert (bp): 5427
  Vector type: Mammalian Expression
  Selectable markers: Neomycin (select with G418)
Growth in bacteria
  Bacterial resistance: Ampicillin, 100 μg/mL
  Growth temperature: 37°C
  Growth strain: DH5alpha
  Copy number: High Copy
Gene/Insert
  Gene/Insert name: Opto-GPR85
  Species: H. sapiens (human), B. taurus (bovine)
  Insert size (bp): 1281
  Mutation: Chimeric receptor protein
  Entrez Gene: GPR85 (a.k.a. SREB, SREB2)
  Promoter: CMV
  Tag / fusion protein: VSV-G (N terminal on insert); Rhodopsin-1D4 (C terminal on insert)
  Cloning method: Restriction Enzyme; 5′ cloning site unknown (unknown if destroyed); 3′ cloning site unknown (unknown if destroyed)
  Sequencing primers: 5′ CMV_F (CGCAAATGGGCGGTAGGCGTG); 3′ pcDNA_R (CAACAGATGGCTGGCAAC)
Terms and licenses: Academic/Nonprofit Terms; Industry Terms: Not Available to Industry
Depositor comments: two step cloning; 5' and 3' sites cannot be used for (sub)cloning
How to cite: Opto-GPR85 was a gift from Harald Janovjak (Addgene plasmid # 106037 ; http://n2t.net/addgene:106037 ; RRID:Addgene_106037)
