>Addgene plasmid #106037 | Opto-GPR85 | depositor partial sequence | sequence record 200800 | Opto-GPR85
ATGAAAACGATCATCGCCCTGAGCTACATCTTCTGCCTGGTATTCGCCATGTACACCGATATAGAGATGA
ACAGGCTGGGAAAGGATAGCCTCATGAACGGGACCGAGGGCCCAAACTTCTACGTGCCTTTCTCCAACAA
GACGGGCGTGGTGCGCAGCCCCTTCGAGGCCCCGCAGTACTACCTGGCGGAGCCATGGCAGTTCTCCATG
CTGGCCGCCTACATGTTCCTGCTGATCATGCTTGGCTTCCCCATCAACTTCCTCACGCTGTACGTCCTAG
TGAAAGATAAGACCTTGCATAGAGCACTCAACTACATCCTGCTCAACCTGGCCGTGGCCGACCTCTTCAT
GGTGTTCGGGGGCTTCACCACCACCCTCTACACCTCTCTGCACGGGTACTTCGTCTTTGGGCCCACGGGC
TGCAACCTGGAGGGCTTCTTTGCCACCTTGGGCGGTGAAATTGCACTGTGGTCCTTGGTGGTCCTGGCCA
TCGAGCGGTACGTGGTGGTGGCCCATCACCGCTTCTATACAAAGAGGCTGACCTTTTGGACGGCCATCAT
GGGCGTCGCCTTCACCTGGGTCATGGCTCTGGCCTGTGCCGCGCCCCCCCTCGTCGGCTGGTCCAGGTAC
ATCCCGGAGGGCATGCAGTGCTCGTGCGGGATTGACTACTACACGCCCCACGAGGAAACCAACAATGAGT
CGTTCGTCATCTACATGTTCGTGGTCCACTTCATCATCCCCCTGATTGTCATATTCTTCTGCTACGGACA
CGATCGAAGAAAAATGAAGCCAGTCCAGTTTGTAGCAGCAGTCAGCCAGAACTGGACTTTTCATGGTCCT
GGAGCCAGTGGCCAGGCAGCTGCCAATTGGCTAGCAGGATTTGGAAGGGGTCCCACACCACCCACCTTGC
TGGGCATCAGGCAAAATGCAAACACCACAGGCAGAAGAAGGCTATTGGTCTTAGACGAGTTCAAAATGGA
GAAAAGAATCAGCCGCATGGTGATCATCATGGTCATCGCTTTCCTAATCTGCTGGCTGCCCTACGCTGGG
GTGGCGTTCTACATCTTCACCCATCAGGGCTCTGACTTTGGCCCCATCTTCATGACCATCCCGGCTTTCT
TTGCCAAGACTTCTGCCGTCTACAACCCCGTCATCTACATCATGATGAACAAGCAGTTCCGCCGCTGTTT
CAGCACAACCCTTCTTTACTGCAGAAAATCCAGGTTACCAAGGGAACCTTACTGTGTTATAACAGAAACC
AGCCAAGTGGCGCCTGCCTAA
